>Addgene plasmid #127285 | Myc var1 K397R | addgene full sequence | sequence record 249995 | Addgene NGS Result
GACATTGATTATTGACTAGTTATTAATAGTAATCAATTACGGGGTCATTAGTTCATAGCCCATATATGGA
GTTCCGCGTTACATAACTTACGGTAAATGGCCCGCCTGGCTGACCGCCCAACGACCCCCGCCCATTGACG
TCAATAATGACGTATGTTCCCATAGTAACGCCAATAGGGACTTTCCATTGACGTCAATGGGTGGAGTATT
TACGGTAAACTGCCCACTTGGCAGTACATCAAGTGTATCATATGCCAAGTACGCCCCCTATTGACGTCAA
TGACGGTAAATGGCCCGCCTGGCATTATGCCCAGTACATGACCTTATGGGACTTTCCTACTTGGCAGTAC
ATCTACGTATTAGTCATCGCTATTACCATGGTGATGCGGTTTTGGCAGTACATCAATGGGCGTGGATAGC
GGTTTGACTCACGGGGATTTCCAAGTCTCCACCCCATTGACGTCAATGGGAGTTTGTTTTGGCACCAAAA
TCAACGGGACTTTCCAAAATGTCGTAACAACTCCGCCCCATTGACGCAAATGGGCGGTAGGCGTGTACGG
TGGGAGGTCTATATAAGCAGAGCTCTCTGGCTAACTAGAGAACCCACTGCTTACTGGCTTATCGAAATTA
ATACGACTCACTATAGGGAGACCCAAGCTGGCTAGTTAAGCTTTTCGAAACAAGTTTGTACAAAAAAGCA
GGCTTGAAGGAATTCGGTACCATGCCCCTCAACGTGAACTTCACCAACAGGAACTATGACCTCGACTACG
ACTCCGTACAGCCCTATTTCATCTGCGACGAGGAAGAGAATTTCTATCACCAGCAACAGCAGAGCGAGCT
GCAGCCGCCCGCGCCCAGTGAGGATATCTGGAAGAAATTCGAGCTGCTTCCCACCCCGCCCCTGTCCCCG
AGCCGCCGCTCCGGGCTCTGCTCTCCATCCTATGTTGCGGTCGCTACGTCCTTCTCCCCAAGGGAAGACG
ATGACGGCGGCGGTGGCAACTTCTCCACCGCCGATCAGCTGGAGATGATGACCGAGTTACTTGGAGGAGA
CATGGTGAACCAGAGCTTCATCTGCGATCCTGACGACGAGACCTTCATCAAGAACATCATCATCCAGGAC
TGTATGTGGAGCGGTTTCTCAGCCGCTGCCAAGCTGGTCTCGGAGAAGCTGGCCTCCTACCAGGCTGCGC
GCAAAGACAGCACCAGCCTGAGCCCCGCCCGCGGGCACAGCGTCTGCTCCACCTCCAGCCTGTACCTGCA
GGACCTCACCGCCGCCGCGTCCGAGTGCATTGACCCCTCAGTGGTCTTTCCCTACCCGCTCAACGACAGC
AGCTCGCCCAAATCCTGTACCTCGTCCGATTCCACGGCCTTCTCTCCTTCCTCGGACTCGCTGCTGTCCT
CCGAGTCCTCCCCACGGGCCAGCCCTGAGCCCCTAGTGCTGCATGAGGAGACACCGCCCACCACCAGCAG
CGACTCTGAAGAAGAGCAAGAAGATGAGGAAGAAATTGATGTGGTGTCTGTGGAGAAGAGGCAAACCCCT
GCCAAGAGGTCGGAGTCGGGCTCATCTCCATCCCGAGGCCACAGCAAACCTCCGCACAGCCCACTGGTCC
TCAAGAGGTGCCACGTCTCCACTCACCAGCACAACTACGCCGCACCCCCCTCCACAAGGAAGGACTATCC
AGCTGCCAAGAGGGCCAAGTTGGACAGTGGCAGGGTCCTGAAGCAGATCAGCAACAACCGCAAGTGCTCC
AGCCCCAGGTCCTCAGACACGGAGGAAAACGACAAGAGGCGGACACACAACGTCTTGGAACGTCAGAGGA
GGAACGAGCTGAAGCGCAGCTTTTTTGCCCTGCGTGACCAGATCCCTGAATTGGAAAACAACGAAAAGGC
CCCCAAGGTAGTGATCCTCAAAAGAGCCACCGCCTACATCCTGTCCATTCAAGCAGACGAGCACAAGCTC
ACCTCTGAAAAGGACTTATTGAGGAAACGACGAGAACAGTTGAAACACAAACTCGAACAGCTTCGAAACT
CTGGTGCATACCTCGAGTGCGGCCGCAACCCAGCTTTCTTGTACAAAGTGGTTGCTAGCGTGAGCAAGGG
CGAGGAGGATAACATGGCCATCATCAAGGAGTTCATGCGCTTCAAGGTGCACATGGAGGGCTCCGTGAAC
GGCCACGAGTTCGAGATCGAGGGCGAGGGCGAGGGCCGCCCCTACGAGGGCACCCAGACCGCCAAGCTGA
AGGTGACCAAGGGTGGCCCCCTGCCCTTCGCCTGGGACATCCTGTCCCCTCAGTTCATGTACGGCTCCAA
GGCCTACGTGAAGCACCCCGCCGACATCCCCGACTACTTGAAGCTGTCCTTCCCCGAGGGCTTCAAGTGG
GAGCGCGTGATGAACTTCGAGGACGGCGGCGTGGTGACCGTGACCCAGGACTCCTCCCTGCAGGACGGCG
AGTTCATCTACAAGGTGAAGCTGCGCGGCACCAACTTCCCCTCCGACGGCCCCGTAATGCAGAAGAAGAC
CATGGGCTGGGAGGCCTCCTCCGAGCGGATGTACCCCGAGGACGGCGCCCTGAAGGGCGAGATCAAGCAG
AGGCTGAAGCTGAAGGACGGCGGCCACTACGACGCTGAGGTCAAGACCACCTACAAGGCCAAGAAGCCCG
TGCAGCTGCCCGGCGCCTACAACGTCAACATCAAGTTGGACATCACCTCCCACAACGAGGACTACACCAT
CGTGGAACAGTACGAACGCGCCGAGGGCCGCCACTCCACCGGCGGCATGGACGAGCTGTACAAGTAGGTT
TAAACCTCGACTGTGCTTCTAGTTGCCAGCCATCTGTTGTTTGCCCCTCCCCCGTGCCTTCCTTGACCCT
GGAAGGTGCCACTCCCACTGTCCTTTCCTAATAAAATGAGGAAATTGCATCGCATTGTCTGAGTAGGTGT
CATTCTATTCTGGGGGGTGGGGTGGGGCAGGACAGCAAGGGGGAGGATTGGGAAGACAATAGCAGGCATG
CTGGGGATGCGGTGGGCTCTATGGCTTCTGAGGCGGAAAGAACCAGCTGGGGCTCTAGGGGGTATCCCC
[124 nt withheld, positions 3080-3203]
C
[91 nt withheld, positions 3205-3295]
AGGGTA
[44 nt withheld, positions 3302-3345]
CCTTTGACGTTGGAGTCCACGTTCTTT
[37 nt withheld, positions 3373-3409]
ACCCTATCTCGGTCTATTCTTTTGATCTATAAGGGATTTTGCCGATTTCGGCCTATTGGTTAAAAAATGA
GCTGATTTAACAAAAATTTAACGCGAATTAATTCTGTGGAATGTGTGTCAGTTAGGGTGTGGAAAGTCCC
CAGGCTCCCCAGCAGGCAGAAGTATGCAAAGCATGCATCTCAATTAGTCAGCAACCAGGTGTGGAAAGTC
CCCAGGCTCCCCAGCAGGCAGAAGTATGCAAAGCATGCATCTCAATTAGTCAGCAACCATAGTCCCGCCC
CTAACTCCGCCCATCCCGCCCCTAACTCCGCCCAGTTCCGCCCATTCTCCGCCCCATGGCTGACTAATTT
TTTTTATTTATGCAGAGGCCGAGGCCGCCTCTGCCTCTGAGCTATTCCAGAAGTAGTGAGGAGGCTTTTT
TGGAGGCCTAGGCTTTTGCAAAAAGCTCCCGGGAGCTTGTATATCCATTTTCGGATCTGATCAAGAGACA
GGATGAGGATCGTTTCGCATGATTGAACAAGATGGATTGCACGCAGGTTCTCCGGCCGCTTGGGTGGAGA
GGCTATTCGGCTATGACTGGGCACAACAGACAATCGGCTGCTCAGATGCCGCCGTGTTCCGGCTGTCAGC
GCAGGGGCGCCCGGTTCTTTTTGTCAAGACCGACCTGTCCGGTGCCCTGAATGAACTGCAGGACGAGGCA
GCGCGGCTATCGTGGCTGGCCACGACGGGCGTTCCTTGCGCAGCTGTGCTCGACGTTGTCACTGAAGCGG
GAAGGGACTGGCTGCTATTGGGCGAAGTGCCGGGGCAGGATCTCCTGTCATCTCACCTTGCTCCTGCCGA
GAAAGTATCCATCATGGCTGATGCAATGCGGCGGCTGCATACGCTTGATCCGGCTACCTGCCCATTCGAC
CACCAAGCGAAACATCGCATCGAGCGAGCACGTACTCGGATGGAAGCCGGTCTCGTCGATCAGGATGATC
TGGACGAAGAGCATCAGGGGCTCGCGCCAGCCGAACTGTTCGCCAGGCTCAAGGCGCGCATGCCCGACGG
CGAGGATCTCGTCGTGACCCATGGCGATGCCTGCTTGCCGAATATCATGGTGGAAAATGGCCGCTTTTCT
GGATTCATCGACTGTGGCCGGCTGGGTGTGGCGGACCGCTATCAGGACATAGCGTTGGCTACCCGTGATA
TTGCTGAAGAGCTTGGCGGCGAATGGGCTGACCGCTTCCTCGTGCTTTACGGTATCGCCGCTCCCGATTC
GCAGCGCATCGCCTTCTATCGCCTTCTTGACGAGTTCTTCTGAGCGGGACTCTGGGGTTCGCGAAATGAC
CGACCAAGCGACGCCCAACCTGCCATCACGAGATTTCGATTCCACCGCCGCCTTCTATGAAAGGTTGGGC
TTCGGAATCGTTTTCCGGGACGCCGGCTGGATGATCCTCCAGCGCGGGGATCTCATGCTGGAGTTCTTCG
CCCACCCCAACTTGTTTATTGCAGCTTATAATGGTTACAAATAAAGCAATAGCATCACAAATTTCACAAA
TAAAGCATTTTTTTCACTGCATTCTAGTTGTGGTTTGTCCAAACCCATCAATGTATCTTATCATGTCTGT
ATACCGACGACCTCTAGCTAGAGCTTGGCGTAATCATGGTCATAGCTGTTTCCTGTGTGAAATTGTTATC
CGCTCACAATTCCACACAACATACGAGCCGGAAGCATAAAGTGTAAAGCCTGGGGTGCCTAATGAGTGAG
CTAACTCACATTAATTGCGTTGCGCTCACTGCCCGCTTTCCAGTCGGGAAACCTGTCGTGCCAGCTGCAT
TAATGAATCGGCCAACGCGCGGGGAGAGGCGGTTTGCGTATTGGGCGCTCTTCCGCTTCCTCGCTCACTG
ACTCGCTGCGCTCGGTCGTTCGGCTGCGGCGAGCGGTATCAGCTCACTCAAAGGCGGTAATACGGTTATC
CACAGAATCAGGGGATAACGCAGGAAAGAACATGTGAGCAAAAGGCCAGCAAAAGGCCAGGAACCGTAAA
AAGGCCGCGTTGCTGGCGTTTTTCCATAGGCTCCGCCCCCCTGACGAGCATCACAAAAATCGACGCTCAA
GTCAGAGGTGGCGAAACCCGACAGGACTATAAAGATACCAGGCGTTTCCCCCTGGAAGCTCCCTCGTGCG
CTCTCCTGTTCCGACCCTGCCGCTTACCGGATACCTGTCCGCCTTTCTCCCTTCGGGAAGCGTGGCGCTT
TCTCATAGCTCACGCTGTAGGTATCTCAGTTCGGTGTAGGTCGTTCGCTCCAAGCTGGGCTGTGTGCACG
AACCCCCCGTTCAGCCCGACCGCTGCGCCTTATCCGGTAACTATCGTCTTGAGTCCAACCCGGTAAGACA
CGACTTATCGCCACTGGCAGCAGCCACTGGTAACAGGATTAGCAGAGCGAGGTATGTAGGCGGTGCCACA
GAGTTCTTGAAGTGGTGGCCTAACTACGGCTACACTAGAAGAACAGTATTTGGTATCTGCGCTCTGCTGA
AGCCAGTTACCTTCGGAAAAAGAGTTGGTAGCTCTTGATCCGGCAAACAAACCACCGCTGGTAGCGGTGG
TTTTTTTGTTTGCAAGCAGCAGATTACGCGCAGAAAAAAAGGATCTCAAGAAGATCCTTTGATCTTTTCT
ACGGGGTCTGACGCTCAGTGGAACGAAAACTCACGTTAAGGGATTTTGGTCATGAGATTATCAAAAAGGA
TCCTCACCTAGATCCTTTTAAATTAAAAATGAAGTTTTAAATCAATCTAAAGTATATATGAGTAAACTTG
GTCTGACAGTTACCAATGCTTAATCAGTGAGGCACCTATCTCAGCGATCTGTCTATTTCGTTCATCCATA
GTTGCCTGACTCCCCGTCGTGTAGATAACTACGATACGGGAGGGCTTACCATTTGGCCCCAGTGCTGCAA
TGATACCGCGAGACCCACGCTCACCGGCTCCAGATTTATCAGCAATAAACCAGCCAGCCGGAAGGGCCGA
GCGCAGAAGTGGTCCTGCAACTTTATCCGCCTCCATCCAGTCTATTAATTGTTGCCGGGAAGCTAGAGTA
AGTAGTTCGCCAGTTAATAGTTTGCGCAACGTTGTTGCCATTGCTACAGGCATCGTGGTGTCACGCTCGT
CGTTTGGTATGGCTTCATTCAGCTCCGGTTCCCAACGATCAAGGCGAGTTACATGATCCCCCATGTTGTG
CAAAAAAGCGGTTAGCTCCTTCGGTCCTCCGATCGTTGTCAGAAGTAAGTTGGCCGCAGTGTTATCACTC
ATGGTTATGGCAGCACTGCATAATTCTCTTACTGTCATGCCATCCGTAAGATGCTTTTCTGTGACTGGTG
AGTACTCAACCAAGTCATTCTGAGAATAGTGTATGCGGCGACCGAGTTGCTCTTGCCCGGCGTCAATACG
GGATAATACCGCGCCACATAGCAGAACTTTAAAAGTGCTCATCATTGGAAAACGTTCTTCGGGGCGAAAA
CTCTCAAGGATCTTACCGCTGTTGAGATCCAGTTCGATGTAACCCACTCGTGCACCCAACTGATCTTCAG
CATCTTTTACTTTCACCAGCGTTTCTGGGTGAGCAAAAACAGGAAGGCAAAATGCCGCAAAAAAGGGAAT
AAGGGCGACACGGAAATGTTGAATACTCATACTCTTCCTTTTTCAATATTATTGAAGCATTTATCAGGGT
TATTGTCTCATGAGCGGATACATATTTGAATGTATTTAGAAAAATAAACAAATAGGGGTTCCGCGCACAT
TTCCCCGAAAAGTGCCACCTGACGACGACGGATCGGGGGATCTCCCGATCCCCTATGGTGCACTCTCAGT
ACAATCTGCTCTGATGCCGCATAGTTAAGCCAGTATCTGCTCCCTGCTTGTGTGTTGGAGGTCGCTGAGT
AGTGCGCGAGCAAAATTTAAGCTACAACAAGGCAAGGCTTGACCGACAATTGCATGAAGAATCTGCTTAG
GGTTAGGCGTTTTGCGCTGCTTCGCGATGTACGGGCCAGATATACGCGTT
Features (pLannotate 1.2.2; 23 found; start..end, strand, type, name):
      1..380     +  enhancer       CMV enhancer: human cytomegalovirus immediate early enhancer
    381..584     +  promoter       CMV promoter: human cytomegalovirus (CMV) immediate early promoter
    580..613     +  LTR            5' LTR (truncated) (fragment): truncated 5' long terminal repeat (LTR) from HIV-1
    629..647     +  promoter       T7 promoter: promoter for bacteriophage T7 RNA polymerase
    680..704     +  protein_bind   attB1: mutant version of attB; recombination site for the Gateway® BP reaction BP Clonase™
    722..2038    +  CDS            Myc: MYC_MOUSE - Experimental evidence at protein level: Swiss-Prot protein existence level 1. Transcription factor that binds DNA in a non-specific manner, yet also specifically recognizes the core sequence 5'-CAC[GA]TG-3'. Activates the transcription of growth-related genes. Binds to the VEGFA promoter, promoting VEGFA production and subsequent sprouting angiogenesis. Regulator of somatic reprogramming, controls self-renewal of embryonic stem cells. Functions with TAF6L to activate target gene expression through RNA polymerase II pause release (PubMed:31005419). From Mus musculus (Mouse).
   2058..2082    -  protein_bind   attB2: mutant version of attB; recombination site for the Gateway® BP reaction BP Clonase™
   2090..2797    +  CDS            mCherry: monomeric derivative of DsRed fluorescent protein (Shaner et al., 2004) mammalian codon-optimized
   2816..3034    +  polyA_signal   bGH poly(A) signal: bovine growth hormone polyadenylation signal
   3038..3059    +  promoter       SV40 promoter (fragment): SV40 enhancer and early promoter
   3080..3508    +  rep_origin     f1 ori (sequence partly withheld): f1 bacteriophage origin of replication; arrow indicates direction of (+) strand synthesis
   3522..3851    +  promoter       SV40 promoter: SV40 enhancer and early promoter
   3918..4709    +  CDS            neo: KKA2_KLEPN - Also known as kan, nptII. Experimental evidence at protein level: Swiss-Prot protein existence level 1. Resistance to kanamycin, neomycin, paromomycin, ribostamycin, butirosin and gentamicin B. From Klebsiella pneumoniae.
   4735..4893    +  CDS            ble (fragment): BLE_KLEPN - Experimental evidence at protein level: Swiss-Prot protein existence level 1. Binding protein with a strong affinity to the bleomycin family of antibiotics. Binds to CL990; an antimitotic-antibiotic compound. From Klebsiella pneumoniae.
   4888..4969    +  polyA_signal   SV40 poly(A) signal: SV40 polyadenylation signal
   5082..5098    -  protein_bind   lac operator: The lac repressor binds to the lac operator to inhibit transcription in E. coli. This inhibition can be relieved by adding lactose or isopropyl-β-D-thiogalactopyranoside (IPTG). lac repressor encoded by lacI
   5106..5136    -  promoter       lac promoter: promoter for the E. coli lac operon
   5151..5172    -  protein_bind   CAP binding site: CAP binding activates transcription in the presence of cAMP. E. coli catabolite activator protein
   5185..5277    -  CDS            lacI (fragment): lac repressor; lacI; The lac repressor binds to the lac operator to inhibit transcription in E. coli. This inhibition can be relieved by adding lactose or isopropyl-β-D-thiogalactopyranoside (IPTG).
   5460..6048    -  rep_origin     ori: high-copy-number ColE1/pMB1/pBR322/pUC origin of replication
   6219..7079    -  CDS            AmpR: β-lactamase; bla; confers resistance to ampicillin, carbenicillin, and related antibiotics
   7080..7184    -  promoter       AmpR promoter: bla
   7243..7295    -  misc_feature   bom (fragment): basis of mobility region from pBR322
