[The description below was written by a language model from this plasmid's Addgene catalogue record and pLannotate feature annotations shown in this document.]
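Description:
Myc var1 K397R is a mammalian expression plasmid built on the Genecopoeia pEZ-M56 backbone. It carries the mouse Myc coding sequence (transcript variant 1, about 1.3 kb) with a lysine-to-arginine substitution at residue 397, introduced by site-directed mutagenesis. The change removes a putative ubiquitination site, and the depositor notes that the choice of residue was based on published work on the human protein. Transcription is driven by the human CMV immediate-early enhancer and promoter, with a T7 promoter just upstream of the insert. The Myc open reading frame is flanked by attB1 and attB2 Gateway recombination sites and is followed closely by a mammalian codon-optimised mCherry coding sequence and a bGH polyadenylation signal. This layout suggests a C-terminal Myc–mCherry fusion, although the record lists mCherry only as a marker and does not explicitly state that the two are fused in frame.

For stable selection in mammalian cells, an SV40 early promoter drives a neomycin phosphotransferase gene (G418 resistance) terminated by an SV40 poly(A) signal. Red fluorescence provides a visual readout of transfected or expressing cells. In bacteria the plasmid is maintained through a high-copy ColE1/pUC-type origin and selected with ampicillin via the β-lactamase gene, and an f1 origin is also present. Short annotated fragments (HIV-1 LTR, ble, lacI, bom and lac promoter/operator elements) look like backbone remnants or homology matches rather than functional parts.

One discrepancy is that the sequenced record totals roughly 7.45 kb, which matches the figure catalogued as the backbone size without insert, so that figure probably describes the whole plasmid. The construct is suited to comparing the behaviour of this Myc mutant with wild-type Myc in transfected cells, for instance to test whether the residue affects its ubiquitination.
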