Addgene plasmid #127285: Myc var1 K397R
Purpose: Expresses Myc with putative Ub site mutated
Depositing lab: Christine Milcarek. Depositing organization: University of Pittsburgh (University, School of Medicine, and Cancer Institute).
Backbone
  Vector backbone: pEZ-M56
  Backbone manufacturer: Genecopoeia
  Backbone size w/o insert (bp): 7450
  Vector type: Mammalian Expression
  Selectable markers: Neomycin (select with G418) ; mCherry
Growth in bacteria
  Bacterial resistance: Ampicillin, 100 μg/mL
  Growth temperature: 37°C
  Growth strain: DH5alpha
  Copy number: Unknown
Gene/Insert
  Gene/Insert name: Myc (NM_001177352) (alt name: CM664)
  Species: M. musculus (mouse)
  Insert size (bp): 1320
  Mutation: K397R by Q5 mutagenesis
  Entrez Gene: Myc (a.k.a. Myc2, Niard, Nird, bHLHe39)
  Promoter: CMV
  Cloning method: Unknown
  Sequencing primers: 5′ GCGGTAGGCGTGTACGGT; 3′ CGATCTCGAACTCGTGGC
Terms and licenses: Academic/Nonprofit Terms; Industry Terms: Not Available to Industry
Depositor comments: based on published work for human
How to cite: Myc var1 K397R was a gift from Christine Milcarek (Addgene plasmid # 127285 ; http://n2t.net/addgene:127285 ; RRID:Addgene_127285)
